>Addgene plasmid #203702 | pcDNA3_ATP10B-V748L | addgene full sequence | sequence record 413380 | Addgene NGS Result
GACGGATCGGGAGATCTCCCGATCCCCTATGGTGCACTCTCAGTACAATCTGCTCTGATGCCGCATAGTT
AAGCCAGTATCTGCTCCCTGCTTGTGTGTTGGAGGTCGCTGAGTAGTGCGCGAGCAAAATTTAAGCTACA
ACAAGGCAAGGCTTGACCGACAATTGCATGAAGAATCTGCTTAGGGTTAGGCGTTTTGCGCTGCTTCGCG
ATGTACGGGCCAGATATACGCGTTGACATTGATTATTGACTAGTTATTAATAGTAATCAATTACGGGGTC
ATTAGTTCATAGCCCATATATGGAGTTCCGCGTTACATAACTTACGGTAAATGGCCCGCCTGGCTGACCG
CCCAACGACCCCCGCCCATTGACGTCAATAATGACGTATGTTCCCATAGTAACGCCAATAGGGACTTTCC
ATTGACGTCAATGGGTGGAGTATTTACGGTAAACTGCCCACTTGGCAGTACATCAAGTGTATCATATGCC
AAGTACGCCCCCTATTGACGTCAATGACGGTAAATGGCCCGCCTGGCATTATGCCCAGTACATGACCTTA
TGGGACTTTCCTACTTGGCAGTACATCTACGTATTAGTCATCGCTATTACCATGGTGATGCGGTTTTGGC
AGTACATCAATGGGCGTGGATAGCGGTTTGACTCACGGGGATTTCCAAGTCTCCACCCCATTGACGTCAA
TGGGAGTTTGTTTTGGCACCAAAATCAACGGGACTTTCCAAAATGTCGTAACAACTCCGCCCCATTGACG
CAAATGGGCGGTAGGCGTGTACGGTGGGAGGTCTATATAAGCAGAGCTCTCTGGCTAACTAGAGAACCCA
CTGCTTACTGGCTTATCGAAATTAATACGACTCACTATAGGGAGACCCAAGCTTGGTACCCCGGGGAATT
CGGCAGATCCCGAGGTCCGACAGCGCCCGGCCCAGATCCCCACGCCTGCCAGGAGCAAGCCGAGAGCCAG
CCGGCCGGCGCACTCCGACTCCGAGCAGTCTCTGTCCTTCGACCCGAGCCCCGCGCCCTTTCCGGGACCC
CTGCCCCATCAAACAAGTTTGTACAAAAAAGCAGGCTTGAAGGAATTCGGTACCATGGCCCTCTCAGTGG
ACTCATCGTGGCATCGGTGGCAGTGGAGAGTCAGAGATGGCTTCCCCCATTGTCCATCGGAAACCACACC
GCTGCTCTCTCCAGAGAAAGGGAGACAGAGCTACAACTTGACACAGCAGCGGGTCGTGTTCCCCAACAAC
AGCATATTCCATCAAGATTGGGAAGAGGTCTCCAGGAGATACCCTGGCAACAGAACCTGCACAACCAAAT
ACACCCTCTTCACCTTCCTGCCCCGGAATCTCTTTGAGCAATTTCATAGATGGGCTAACCTCTATTTCCT
GTTCCTGGTGATTTTGAACTGGATGCCCTCCATGGAAGTCTTCCACAGAGAAATCACCATGTTACCATTG
GCCATTGTCCTGTTCGTCATCATGATCAAGGATGGCATGGAGGACTTCAAGAGACACCGCTTTGATAAAG
CAATAAACTGCTCCAACATTCGAATTTATGAAAGAAAAGAGCAGACCTATGTGCAGAAGTGCTGGAAGGA
TGTGCGCGTGGGAGACTTCATCCAAATGAAATGCAATGAGATTGTCCCAGCAGACATACTCCTCCTTTTT
TCCTCTGACCCCAATGGGATATGCCATCTGGAAACTGCCAGCTTGGATGGAGAGACAAACCTCAAGCAAA
GATGTGTCGTGAAGGGCTTCTCACAGCAGGAGGTACAGTTCGAACCAGAGCTTTTCCACAATACCATCGT
GTGTGAGAAACCCAACAACCACCTCAACAAATTTAAGGGTTATATGGAGCATCCTGACCAGACCAGGACT
GGCTTTGGCTGTGAGAGTCTTCTGCTTCGAGGCTGCACCATCAGAAACACCGAGATGGCTGTTGGCATTG
TCATCTATGCAGGCCATGAGACGAAAGCCATGCTGAACAACAGTGGCCCCCGGTACAAACGCAGCAAGAT
TGAGCGGCGCATGAATATAGACATCTTCTTCTGCATTGGGATCCTCATCCTCATGTGCCTTATTGGAGCT
GTAGGTCACAGCATCTGGAATGGGACCTTTGAAGAACACCCTCCCTTCGATGTGCCAGATGCCAATGGCA
GCTTCCTTCCCAGTGCCCTTGGGGGCTTCTACATGTTCCTCACAATGATCATCCTGCTCCAGGTGCTGAT
CCCCATCTCTTTGTATGTCTCCATTGAGCTGGTGAAGCTCGGGCAAGTGTTCTTCTTGAGCAATGACCTT
GACCTGTATGATGAAGAGACCGATTTATCCATTCAATGTCGAGCCCTCAACATCGCAGAGGACTTGGGCC
AGATCCAGTACATCTTCTCCGATAAGACGGGGACCCTGACAGAGAACAAGATGGTGTTCCGACGTTGCAC
CATCATGGGCAGCGAGTATTCTCACCAAGAAAATGCTAAGCGACTGGAGACCCCAAAGGAGCTGGACTCA
GATGGTGAAGAGTGGACCCAATACCAATGCCTGTCCTTCTCGGCTAGATGGGCCCAGGATCCAGCAACTA
TGAGAAGCCAAAAAGGTGCTCAGCCTCTGAGGAGGAGCCAGAGTGCCCGGGTGCCCATCCAGGGCCACTA
CCGGCAAAGGTCTATGGGGCACCGTGAAAGCTCACAGCCTCCTGTGGCCTTCAGCAGCTCCATAGAAAAA
GATGTAACTCCAGATAAAAACCTACTGACCAAGGTTCGAGATGCTGCCCTGTGGTTGGAGACCTTGTCAG
ACAGCAGACCTGCCAAGGCTTCCCTCTCCACCACCTCCTCCATTGCTGATTTCTTCCTTGCCTTAACCAT
CTGCAACTCTGTCATGGTGTCCACAACCACCGAGCCCAGGCAGAGGGTCACCATCAAACCCTCAAGCAAG
GCTCTGGGGACGTCCCTGGAGAAGATTCAGCAGCTCTTCCAGAAGTTGAAGCTATTGAGCCTCAGCCAGT
CATTCTCATCCACTGCACCCTCTGACACAGACCTCGGGGAGAGCTTAGGGGCCAACGTGGCCACCACAGA
CTCGGATGAGAGAGATGATGCATCTGTGTGCAGTGGAGGTGACTCCACTGATGACGGTGGCTACAGGAGC
AGCATGTGGGACCAGGGCGACATCCTGGAGTCTGGGTCAGGCACTTCCTTGGAGGAGGCATTGGAGGCCC
CAGCCACAGACCTGGCCAGGCCTGAGTTCTGTTACGAGGCTGAGAGCCCTGATGAGGCCGCCCTGGTGCA
CGCTGCCCATGCCTACAGCTTCACACTAGTGTCCCGGACACCTGAGCAGGTGACTTTGCGCCTGCCCCAG
GGCACCTGCCTCACCTTCAGCCTCCTCTGCACCCTGGGCTTTGACTCTGTCAGGAAGAGAATGTCTGTGG
TTGTGAGGCACCCACTGACTGGCGAGATTGTTGTCTACACCAAGGGTGCTGACTCGGTCATCATGGACCT
GCTGGAAGACCCAGCCTGCGTACCTGACATTAATATGGAAAAGAAGCTGAGAAAAATCCGAGCCCGGACC
CAAAAGCATCTAGACTTGTATGCAAGAGATGGCCTGCGCACACTATGCATTGCCAAGAAGGTTGTAAGCG
AAGAGGACTTCCGGAGATGGGCCAGTTTCCGGCGTGAGGCTGAGGCATCCCTCGACAACCGAGATGAGCT
TCTCATGGAAACTGCACAGCATCTGGAGAATCAACTCACCTTACTTGGAGCCACTGGGATCGAAGACCGG
CTGCAGGAAGGAGTTCCAGATACGATTGCCACTCTGCGGGAGGCTGGGATCCAGCTCTGGGTCCTGACTG
GAGATAAGCAGGAGACAGCGGTCAACATTGCCCATTCCTGCAGACTGTTAAATCAGACCGACACTGTTTA
TACCATCAATACAGAGAATCAGGAGACCTGTGAATCCATCCTCAATTGTGCATTGGAAGAGCTAAAGCAA
TTTCGTGAACTACAGAAGCCAGACCGCAAGCTCTTTGGATTCCGCTTACCTTCCAAGACACCATCCATCA
CCTCAGAAGCTGTGGTTCCAGAAGCTGGATTGGTCATCGATGGGAAGACATTGAATGCCATCTTCCAGGG
AAAGCTAGAGAAGAAGTTTCTGGAATTGACCCAGTATTGTCGGTCCGTCCTGTGCTGCCGCTCCACGCCA
CTCCAGAAGAGTATGATAGTCAAGCTGGTGCGAGACAAGTTGCGCGTCATGACCCTTTCCATAGGTGATG
GAGCAAATGATGTAAGCATGATTCAAGCTGCTGATATTGGAATTGGAATATCTGGACAGGAAGGCATGCA
GGCTGTCATGTCCAGCGACTTTGCCATCACCCGCTTTAAGCATCTCAAGAAGTTGCTGCTCGTGCATGGC
CACTGGTGTTACTCGCGCCTGGCCAGGATGGTGGTGTACTACCTCTACAAGAACGTGTGCTACGTCAACC
TGCTCTTCTGGTATCAGTTCTTCTGTGGTTTCTCCAGCTCCACCATGATTGATTACTGGCAGATGATATT
CTTCAATCTCTTCTTTACCTCCTTGCCTCCTCTTGTCTTTGGAGTCCTTGACAAAGACATCTCTGCAGAA
ACACTCCTGGCATTGCCTGAGCTATACAAGAGTGGCCAGAACTCTGAGTGCTATAACCTGTCGACTTTCT
GGATTTCTATGGTGGATGCATTCTACCAGAGCCTCATCTGTTTCTTTATCCCTTACCTGGCCTATAAGGG
CTCTGATATAGATGTCTTTACCTTTGGGACACCAATCAACACCATCTCCCTCACCACAATCCTTTTGCAC
CAGGCAATGGAAATGAAGACATGGACCATTTTCCACGGAGTCGTGCTCCTCGGCAGCTTCCTGATGTACT
TTCTGGTATCCCTCCTGTACAATGCCACCTGCGTCATCTGCAACAGCCCCACCAATCCCTATTGGGTGAT
GGAAGGCCAGCTCTCAAACCCCACTTTCTACCTCGTCTGCTTTCTCACACCAGTTGTTGCTCTTCTCCCA
AGATACTTTTTCCTGTCTCTGCAAGGAACTTGTGGGAAGTCTCTAATCTCAAAAGCTCAGAAAATTGACA
AACTCCCCCCAGACAAAAGAAACCTGGAAATCCAGAGTTGGAGAAGCAGACAGAGGCCTGCCCCTGTCCC
CGAAGTGGCTCGACCAACTCACCACCCAGTGTCATCTATCACAGGACAGGACTTCAGTGCCAGCACCCCA
AAGAGCTCTAACCCTCCCAAGAGGAAGCATGTGGAAGAGTCAGTACTCCACGAACAGAGATGTGGCACGG
AGTGCATGAGGGATGACTCATGCTCAGGGGACTCCTCAGCTCAACTCTCATCCGGGGAGCACCTGCTGGG
ACCTAACAGGATAATGGCCTACTCAAGAGGACAGACTGATATGTGCCGGTGCTCAAAGAGGAGCAGCCAT
CGCCGATCCCAGAGTTCACTGACCATATAGCTCGAGTGCGGCCGCAACCCAGCTTTCTTGTACAAAGTGG
TTCGATATTCTATAGTGTCACCTAAATGCTAGAGCTCGCTGATCAGCCTCGACTGTGCCTTCTAGTTGCC
AGCCATCTGTTGTTTGCCCCTCCCCCGTGCCTTCCTTGACCCTGGAAGGTGCCACTCCCACTGTCCTTTC
CTAATAAAATGAGGAAATTGCATCGCATTGTCTGAGTAGGTGTCATTCTATTCTGGGGGGTGGGGTGGGG
CAGGACAGCAAGGGGGAGGATTGGGAAGACAATAGCAGGCATGCTGGGGATGCGGTGGGCTCTATGGCTT
CTGAGGCGGAAAGAACCAGCTGGGGCTCTAGGGGGTATCCCC
[124 nt withheld, positions 5853-5976]
C
[91 nt withheld, positions 5978-6068]
A
[49 nt withheld, positions 6070-6118]
CCTTTGACGTTGGAGTCCACGTTCTTT
[37 nt withheld, positions 6146-6182]
ACCCTATCTCGGTCTATTCTTTTGATTTATAAGGGATTTTGCCGATTTCGGCCTATTGGTTAAAAAATGA
GCTGATTTAACAAAAATTTAACGCGAATTAATTCTGTGGAATGTGTGTCAGTTAGGGTGTGGAAAGTCCC
CAGGCTCCCCAGCAGGCAGAAGTATGCAAAGCATGCATCTCAATTAGTCAGCAACCAGGTGTGGAAAGTC
CCCAGGCTCCCCAGCAGGCAGAAGTATGCAAAGCATGCATCTCAATTAGTCAGCAACCATAGTCCCGCCC
CTAACTCCGCCCATCCCGCCCCTAACTCCGCCCAGTTCCGCCCATTCTCCGCCCCATGGCTGACTAATTT
TTTTTATTTATGCAGAGGCCGAGGCCGCCTCTGCCTCTGAGCTATTCCAGAAGTAGTGAGGAGGCTTTTT
TGGAGGCCTAGGCTTTTGCAAAAAGCTCCCGGGAGCTTGTATATCCATTTTCGGATCTGATCAAGAGACA
GGATGAGGATCGTTTCGCATGATTGAACAAGATGGATTGCACGCAGGTTCTCCGGCCGCTTGGGTGGAGA
GGCTATTCGGCTATGACTGGGCACAACAGACAATCGGCTGCTCTGATGCCGCCGTGTTCCGGCTGTCAGC
GCAGGGGCGCCCGGTTCTTTTTGTCAAGACCGACCTGTCCGGTGCCCTGAATGAACTGCAGGACGAGGCA
GCGCGGCTATCGTGGCTGGCCACGACGGGCGTTCCTTGCGCAGCTGTGCTCGACGTTGTCACTGAAGCGG
GAAGGGACTGGCTGCTATTGGGCGAAGTGCCGGGGCAGGATCTCCTGTCATCTCACCTTGCTCCTGCCGA
GAAAGTATCCATCATGGCTGATGCAATGCGGCGGCTGCATACGCTTGATCCGGCTACCTGCCCATTCGAC
CACCAAGCGAAACATCGCATCGAGCGAGCACGTACTCGGATGGAAGCCGGTCTTGTCGATCAGGATGATC
TGGACGAAGAGCATCAGGGGCTCGCGCCAGCCGAACTGTTCGCCAGGCTCAAGGCGCGCATGCCCGACGG
CGAGGATCTCGTCGTGACCCATGGCGATGCCTGCTTGCCGAATATCATGGTGGAAAATGGCCGCTTTTCT
GGATTCATCGACTGTGGCCGGCTGGGTGTGGCGGACCGCTATCAGGACATAGCGTTGGCTACCCGTGATA
TTGCTGAAGAGCTTGGCGGCGAATGGGCTGACCGCTTCCTCGTGCTTTACGGTATCGCCGCTCCCGATTC
GCAGCGCATCGCCTTCTATCGCCTTCTTGACGAGTTCTTCTGAGCGGGACTCTGGGGTTCGAAATGACCG
ACCAAGCGACGCCCAACCTGCCATCACGAGATTTCGATTCCACCGCCGCCTTCTATGAAAGGTTGGGCTT
CGGAATCGTTTTCCGGGACGCCGGCTGGATGATCCTCCAGCGCGGGGATCTCATGCTGGAGTTCTTCGCC
CACCCCAACTTGTTTATTGCAGCTTATAATGGTTACAAATAAAGCAATAGCATCACAAATTTCACAAATA
AAGCATTTTTTTCACTGCATTCTAGTTGTGGTTTGTCCAAACTCATCAATGTATCTTATCATGTCTGTAT
ACCGTCGACCTCTAGCTAGAGCTTGGCGTAATCATGGTCATAGCTGTTTCCTGTGTGAAATTGTTATCCG
CTCACAATTCCACACAACATACGAGCCGGAAGCATAAAGTGTAAAGCCTGGGGTGCCTAATGAGTGAGCT
AACTCACATTAATTGCGTTGCGCTCACTGCCCGCTTTCCAGTCGGGAAACCTGTCGTGCCAGCTGCATTA
ATGAATCGGCCAACGCGCGGGGAGAGGCGGTTTGCGTATTGGGCGCTCTTCCGCTTCCTCGCTCACTGAC
TCGCTGCGCTCGGTCGTTCGGCTGCGGCGAGCGGTATCAGCTCACTCAAAGGCGGTAATACGGTTATCCA
CAGAATCAGGGGATAACGCAGGAAAGAACATGTGAGCAAAAGGCCAGCAAAAGGCCAGGAACCGTAAAAA
GGCCGCGTTGCTGGCGTTTTTCCATAGGCTCCGCCCCCCTGACGAGCATCACAAAAATCGACGCTCAAGT
CAGAGGTGGCGAAACCCGACAGGACTATAAAGATACCAGGCGTTTCCCCCTGGAAGCTCCCTCGTGCGCT
CTCCTGTTCCGACCCTGCCGCTTACCGGATACCTGTCCGCCTTTCTCCCTTCGGGAAGCGTGGCGCTTTC
TCATAGCTCACGCTGTAGGTATCTCAGTTCGGTGTAGGTCGTTCGCTCCAAGCTGGGCTGTGTGCACGAA
CCCCCCGTTCAGCCCGACCGCTGCGCCTTATCCGGTAACTATCGTCTTGAGTCCAACCCGGTAAGACACG
ACTTATCGCCACTGGCAGCAGCCACTGGTAACAGGATTAGCAGAGCGAGGTATGTAGGCGGTGCTACAGA
GTTCTTGAAGTGGTGGCCTAACTACGGCTACACTAGAAGAACAGTATTTGGTATCTGCGCTCTGCTGAAG
CCAGTTACCTTCGGAAAAAGAGTTGGTAGCTCTTGATCCGGCAAACAAACCACCGCTGGTAGCGGTGGTT
TTTTTGTTTGCAAGCAGCAGATTACGCGCAGAAAAAAAGGATCTCAAGAAGATCCTTTGATCTTTTCTAC
GGGGTCTGACGCTCAGTGGAACGAAAACTCACGTTAAGGGATTTTGGTCATGAGATTATCAAAAAGGATC
TTCACCTAGATCCTTTTAAATTAAAAATGAAGTTTTAAATCAATCTAAAGTATATATGAGTAAACTTGGT
CTGACAGTTACCAATGCTTAATCAGTGAGGCACCTATCTCAGCGATCTGTCTATTTCGTTCATCCATAGT
TGCCTGACTCCCCGTCGTGTAGATAACTACGATACGGGAGGGCTTACCATCTGGCCCCAGTGCTGCAATG
ATACCGCGAGACCCACGCTCACCGGCTCCAGATTTATCAGCAATAAACCAGCCAGCCGGAAGGGCCGAGC
GCAGAAGTGGTCCTGCAACTTTATCCGCCTCCATCCAGTCTATTAATTGTTGCCGGGAAGCTAGAGTAAG
TAGTTCGCCAGTTAATAGTTTGCGCAACGTTGTTGCCATTGCTACAGGCATCGTGGTGTCACGCTCGTCG
TTTGGTATGGCTTCATTCAGCTCCGGTTCCCAACGATCAAGGCGAGTTACATGATCCCCCATGTTGTGCA
AAAAAGCGGTTAGCTCCTTCGGTCCTCCGATCGTTGTCAGAAGTAAGTTGGCCGCAGTGTTATCACTCAT
GGTTATGGCAGCACTGCATAATTCTCTTACTGTCATGCCATCCGTAAGATGCTTTTCTGTGACTGGTGAG
TACTCAACCAAGTCATTCTGAGAATAGTGTATGCGGCGACCGAGTTGCTCTTGCCCGGCGTCAATACGGG
ATAATACCGCGCCACATAGCAGAACTTTAAAAGTGCTCATCATTGGAAAACGTTCTTCGGGGCGAAAACT
CTCAAGGATCTTACCGCTGTTGAGATCCAGTTCGATGTAACCCACTCGTGCACCCAACTGATCTTCAGCA
TCTTTTACTTTCACCAGCGTTTCTGGGTGAGCAAAAACAGGAAGGCAAAATGCCGCAAAAAAGGGAATAA
GGGCGACACGGAAATGTTGAATACTCATACTCTTCCTTTTTCAATATTATTGAAGCATTTATCAGGGTTA
TTGTCTCATGAGCGGATACATATTTGAATGTATTTAGAAAAATAAACAAATAGGGGTTCCGCGCACATTT
CCCCGAAAAGTGCCACCTGACGTC
Features (pLannotate 1.2.2; 23 found; start..end, strand, type, name):
     28..80      -  misc_feature   bom (fragment): basis of mobility region from pBR322
    235..614     +  enhancer       CMV enhancer: human cytomegalovirus immediate early enhancer
    615..818     +  promoter       CMV promoter: human cytomegalovirus (CMV) immediate early promoter
    814..847     +  LTR            5' LTR (truncated) (fragment): truncated 5' long terminal repeat (LTR) from HIV-1
    863..881     +  promoter       T7 promoter: promoter for bacteriophage T7 RNA polymerase
   1063..1087    +  protein_bind   attB1: mutant version of attB; recombination site for the Gateway® BP reaction BP Clonase™
   1105..5487    +  CDS            ATP10B: AT10B_HUMAN - Also known as ATPVB, KIAA0715. Experimental evidence at protein level: Swiss-Prot protein existence level 1. Catalytic component of a P4-ATPase flippase complex, which catalyzes the hydrolysis of ATP coupled to the transport of glucosylceramide (GlcCer) from the outer to the inner leaflet of lysosome membranes. Plays an important role in the maintenance of lysosome membrane integrity and function in cortical neurons. From Homo sapiens (Human).
   5507..5531    -  protein_bind   attB2: mutant version of attB; recombination site for the Gateway® BP reaction BP Clonase™
   5539..5557    -  promoter       SP6 promoter: promoter for bacteriophage SP6 RNA polymerase
   5583..5807    +  polyA_signal   bGH poly(A) signal: bovine growth hormone polyadenylation signal
   5811..5832    +  promoter       SV40 promoter (fragment): SV40 enhancer and early promoter
   5853..6281    +  rep_origin     f1 ori (sequence partly withheld): f1 bacteriophage origin of replication; arrow indicates direction of (+) strand synthesis
   6295..6624    +  promoter       SV40 promoter: SV40 enhancer and early promoter
   6691..7482    +  CDS            neo: KKA2_KLEPN - Also known as kan, nptII. Experimental evidence at protein level: Swiss-Prot protein existence level 1. Resistance to kanamycin, neomycin, paromomycin, ribostamycin, butirosin and gentamicin B. From Klebsiella pneumoniae.
   7506..7664    +  CDS            ble (fragment): BLE_KLEPN - Experimental evidence at protein level: Swiss-Prot protein existence level 1. Binding protein with a strong affinity to the bleomycin family of antibiotics. Binds to CL990; an antimitotic-antibiotic compound. From Klebsiella pneumoniae.
   7659..7780    +  polyA_signal   SV40 poly(A) signal: SV40 polyadenylation signal
   7853..7869    -  protein_bind   lac operator: The lac repressor binds to the lac operator to inhibit transcription in E. coli. This inhibition can be relieved by adding lactose or isopropyl-β-D-thiogalactopyranoside (IPTG). lac repressor encoded by lacI
   7877..7907    -  promoter       lac promoter: promoter for the E. coli lac operon
   7922..7943    -  protein_bind   CAP binding site: CAP binding activates transcription in the presence of cAMP. E. coli catabolite activator protein
   7956..8048    -  CDS            lacI (fragment): lac repressor; lacI; The lac repressor binds to the lac operator to inhibit transcription in E. coli. This inhibition can be relieved by adding lactose or isopropyl-β-D-thiogalactopyranoside (IPTG).
   8231..8819    -  rep_origin     ori: high-copy-number ColE1/pMB1/pBR322/pUC origin of replication
   8990..9850    -  CDS            AmpR: β-lactamase; bla; confers resistance to ampicillin, carbenicillin, and related antibiotics
   9851..9955    -  promoter       AmpR promoter: bla
