[The description below was written by a language model from this plasmid's Addgene catalogue record and pLannotate feature annotations shown in this document.]
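Description:
pcDNA3_ATP10B-V748L is a mammalian expression plasmid of about 10 kb built on the pcDNA3 backbone, carrying the human ATP10B coding sequence with the V748L substitution, which the depositor describes as pathogenic. ATP10B encodes the catalytic subunit of a P4-ATPase flippase that uses ATP hydrolysis to move glucosylceramide from the outer to the inner leaflet of lysosomal membranes and helps maintain lysosomal integrity in neurons. The open reading frame is driven by the human cytomegalovirus immediate-early enhancer and promoter and is terminated by the bovine growth hormone polyadenylation signal. It is flanked by attB1 and attB2 sites, suggesting that the insert arrived by Gateway recombination, and by T7 and SP6 phage promoters that can serve for in vitro transcription or as sequencing primer sites. No epitope tag or reporter is annotated.

In E. coli the plasmid is maintained through a high-copy ColE1/pUC-type origin and selected with ampicillin via the β-lactamase gene; an f1 origin allows single-stranded DNA production. For mammalian cells, an SV40 early promoter drives the neomycin phosphotransferase gene, followed by an SV40 polyadenylation signal, permitting G418 selection of stable transfectants. Several short annotated fragments (a truncated HIV-1 LTR match just after the CMV promoter, pieces of ble, lacI and lac regulatory elements, and a bom remnant) appear to be backbone residue or incidental matches rather than functional parts.

The associated work links ATP10B mutations to Parkinson's disease risk through impaired lysosomal glucosylceramide export. This construct is suited to expressing the V748L variant in cultured cells, for example to compare its activity with that of the wild-type protein.
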