Addgene plasmid #203702: pcDNA3_ATP10B-V748L
Purpose: expresses ATP10B with the pathogenic mutation V748L
Depositing lab: Peter Vangheluwe. Depositing organization: Katholieke Universiteit Leuven. Publication: Mutated ATP10B increases Parkinson's disease risk by compromising lysosomal glucosylceramide export. Martin S, Smolders S, Van den Haute C, Heeman B, van Veen S, Crosiers D, Beletchi I, Verstraeten A, Gossye H, Gelders G, Pals P, Hamouda NN, Engelborghs S, Martin JJ, Eggermont J, De Deyn PP, Cras P, Baekelandt V, Vangheluwe P, Van Broeckhoven C. Acta Neuropathol. 2020 Jun;139(6):1001-1024. doi: 10.1007/s00401-020-02145-7. Epub 2020 Mar 14. PubMed 32172343.
Backbone
  Vector backbone: pcDNA3
  Vector type: Mammalian Expression
  Selectable markers: Neomycin (select with G418)
Growth in bacteria
  Bacterial resistance: Ampicillin, 100 μg/mL
  Growth temperature: 37°C
  Growth strain: DH5alpha
  Copy number: Unknown
Gene/Insert
  Gene/Insert name: ATP10B
  Species: H. sapiens (human)
  Mutation: V748L
  Entrez Gene: ATP10B (a.k.a. ATPVB)
Terms and licenses: Academic/Nonprofit Terms; Industry Terms: Not Available to Industry
Depositor comments: This plasmid was also used in Wouters and Beletchi et al. 2023 bioRxiv https://doi.org/10.1101/2023.06.01.543059.
How to cite: pcDNA3_ATP10B-V748L was a gift from Peter Vangheluwe (Addgene plasmid # 203702 ; http://n2t.net/addgene:203702 ; RRID:Addgene_203702)
